>Addgene plasmid #241420 | pSG5-CAGEc-ABL1 (Npu) | addgene full sequence | sequence record 485496 | Addgene NGS Result
GCAGGCAGAAGTATGCAAAGCATGCATCTCAATTAGTCAGCAACCATAGTCCCGCCCCTAACTCCGCCCA
TCCCGCCCCTAACTCCGCCCAGTTCCGCCCATTCTCCGCCCCATGGCTGACTAATTTTTTTTATTTATGC
AGAGGCCGAGGCCGCCTCGGCCTCTGAGCTATTCCAGAAGTAGTGAAGAGGCTTTTTTGGAGGCCTAGGC
TTTTGCAAAAAGCTCCGGATCGATCCTGAGAACTTCAGGGTGAGTTTGGGGACCCTTGATTGTTCTTTCT
TTTTCGCTATTGTAAAATTCATGTTATATGGAGGGGGCAAAGTTTTCAGGGTGTTGTTTAGAATGGGAAG
ATGTCCCTTGTATCACCATGGACCCTCATGATAATTTTGTTTCTTTCACTTTCTACTCTGTTGACAACCA
TTGTCTCCTCTTATTTTCTTTTCATTTTCTGTAACTTTTTCGTTAAACTTTAGCTTGCATTTGTAACGAA
TTTTTAAATTCACTTTTGTTTATTTGTCAGATTGTAAGTACTTTCTCTAATCACTTTTTTTTCAAGGCAA
TCAGGGTATATTATATTGTACTTCAGCACAGTTTTAGAGAACAATTGTTATAATTAAATGATAAGGTAGA
ATATTTCTGCATATAAATTCTGGCTGGCGTGGAAATATTCTTATTGGTAGAAACAACTACATCCTGGTCA
TCATCCTGCCTTTCTCTTTATGGTTACAATGATATACACTGTTTGAGATGAGGATAAAATACTCTGAGTC
CAAACCGGGCCCCTCTGCTAACCATGTTCATGCCTTCTTCTTTTTCCTACAGCTCCTGGGCAACGTGCTG
GTTATTGTGCTGTCTCATCATTTTGGTAAAGAATTGTAATACGACTCACTATAGGGCGAATTCCTTTTAA
AAAGCGGACTTAAAAGTTGCTGGCAATGCATTCCTTTTCGTCAGAGTCGAGGGCAAACTCGCTGAAATCT
GGGTGACCCGTGTCCTTTTCCGGAGAGCAAAGCAGAGAAGCGAGAGCGGCCACTAGTTCGGCAGGAAATT
TGTTGGAAGATGAAGAAGCTAAGATAGGGGGTTGGTGACTTCCACAGGAAAAGTTCTGGAGGAGTAGCCA
AAGACCATCAGCGTTTCATTTATGTGTGAGAATTGAAATGACTAGCATTATTGACCCTTTTCAGCATCCC
CTGTGAATATTTCTGTTTAGGTTTTTCTTCTTGAAAAGAAATTGTTATTCAGCCCGTTTAAAACAAATCA
AGAAACTTTTGGGTAACATTGCAATTACATGAAATTGATAACCGCGAAAATAATTGGAACTCCTGCTTGC
AAGTGTCAACCTAAAAAAAGTGCTTCCTTTTGTTATGGAAGATGTCTTTCTGTGATTGACTTCAATTGCT
GACTTGTGGAGATGCAGCGAATGTGAAATCCCACGTATATGCCATTTCCCTCTACGCTCGCTGACCGTTC
TGGAAGATCTTGAACCCTCTTCTGGAAAGGGGTACCTATTATTACTTTATGGGGCAGCAGCCTGGAAAAG
TACTTGGGGACCAAAGAAGGCCAAGCTTGCCTGCCCTGCATTTTATCAAAGGAGCAGGGAAGAAGGAATC
ATCGAGGCATGGGGGTCCACACTGCAATGTTTTTGTGGAACATGAAGCCCTTCAGCGGCCAGTAGCATCT
GACTTTGAGCCTCAGGGTCTGAGTGAAGCCGCTCGTTGGAACTCCAAGGAAAACCTTCTCGCTGGACCCA
GTGAAGGAGGAAGTGGAGGTAGTGGTGGAGGAGGCTCTGGTGGAGGCGGTAGTGGTTCTGGTTCAGGAAG
TGGTAGCGGAAGAGTAGCGATCCTCTGGCATGAGATGTGGCATGAAGGCCTGGAAGAGGCATCTCGTTTG
TACTTTGGGGAAAGGAACGTGAAAGGCATGTTTGAGGTGCTGGAGCCCTTGCATGCTATGATGGAACGGG
GCCCCCAGACTCTGAAGGAAACATCCTTTAATCAGGCCTATGGTCGAGATTTAATGGAGGCCCAAGAGTG
GTGCAGGAAGTACATGAAATCAGGGAATGTCAAGGACCTCCTCCAAGCCTGGGACCTCTATTATCATGTG
TTCCGACGAATCTCAGGAAATGGAAATGGAGGAGAACAAGAGGTGTTTGAGTATTGTTTGGAAGATGGTT
CATTGATTCGGGCAACAAAAGACCATAAGTTTATGACTGTTGATGGTCAAATGTTGCCAATTGATGAAAT
ATTTGAACGTGAATTGGATTTGATGCGGGTTGATAATTTGCCGAATGGAAGTGGAGGAGAGAACCTGTAT
TTTCAGGGCGAGAACCTGTATTTTCAGGGCGGAAGTGGAGGAATCAAAATAGCCACACGTAAATATTTAG
GCAAACAAAATGTCTATGACATTGGAGTTGAGCGCGACCATAATTTTGCACTCAAAAATGGCTTCATAGC
TTCTAATTGCTTTAATGCCCTTCAGCGGCCAGTAGCATCTGACTTTGAGCCTCAGGGTCTGAGTGAAGCC
GCTCGTTGGAACTCCAAGGAAAACCTTCTCGCTGGACCCAGTGAAAATGACCCCAACCTTTTCGTTGCAC
TGTATGATTTTGTGGCCAGTGGAGATAACACTCTAAGCATAACTAAAGGTGAAAAGCTCCGGGTCTTAGG
CTATAATCACAATGGGGAATGGTGTGAAGCCCAAACCAAAAATGGCCAAGGCTGGGTCCCAAGCAACTAC
ATCACGCCAGTCAACAGTCTGGAGAAACACTCCTGGTACCATGGGCCTGTGTCCCGCAATGCCGCTGAGT
ATCTGCTGAGCAGCGGGATCAATGGCAGCTTCTTGGTGCGTGAGAGTGAGAGCAGTCCTGGCCAGAGGTC
CATCTCGCTGAGATACGAAGGGAGGGTGTACCATTACAGGATCAACACTGCTTCTGATGGCAAGCTCTAC
GTCTCCTCCGAGAGCCGCTTCAACACCCTGGCCGAGTTGGTTCATCATCATTCAACGGTGGCCGACGGGC
TCATCACCACGCTCCATTATCCAGCCCCAAAGCGCAACAAGCCCACTGTCTATGGTGTGTCCCCCAACTA
CGACAAGTGGGAGATGGAACGCACGGACATCACCATGAAGCACAAGCTGGGCGGGGGCCAGTACGGGGAG
GTGTACGAGGGCGTGTGGAAGAAATACAGCCTGACGGTGGCCGTGAAGACCTTGAAGGAGGACACCATGG
AGGTGGAAGAGTTCTTGAAAGAAGCTGCAGTCATGAAAGAGATCAAACACCCTAACCTGGTGCAGCTCCT
TGGGGTCTGCACCCGGGAGCCCCCGTTCTATATCATCACTGAGTTCATGACCTACGGGAACCTCCTGGAC
TACCTGAGGGAGTGCAACCGGCAGGAGGTGAACGCCGTGGTGCTGCTGTACATGGCCACTCAGATCTCGT
CAGCCATGGAGTACCTGGAGAAGAAAAACTTCATCCACAGAGATCTTGCTGCCCGAAACTGCCTGGTAGG
GGAGAACCACTTGGTGAAGGTAGCTGATTTTGGCCTGAGCAGGTTGATGACAGGGGACACCTACACAGCC
CATGCTGGAGCCAAGTTCCCCATCAAATGGACTGCACCCGAGAGCCTGGCCTACAACAAGTTCTCCATCA
AGTCCGACGTCTGGGCATTTGGAGTATTGCTTTGGGAAATTGCTACCTATGGCATGTCCCCTTACCCGGG
AATTGACCTGTCCCAGGTGTATGAGCTGCTAGAGAAGGACTACCGCATGGAGCGCCCAGAAGGCTGCCCA
GAGAAGGTCTATGAACTCATGCGAGCATGTTGGCAGTGGAATCCCTCTGACCGGCCCTCCTTTGCTGAAA
TCCACCAAGCCTTTGAAACAATGTTCCAGGAATCCAGTATCTCAGACGAAGTGGAAAAGGAGCTGGGGAA
ACAAGGCGTCCGTGGGGCTGTGAGTACCTTGCTGCAGGCCCCAGAGCTGCCCACCAAGACGAGGACCTCC
AGGAGAGCTGCAGAGCACAGAGACACCACTGACGTGCCTGAGATGCCTCACTCCAAGGGCCAGGGAGAGA
GCGATCCTCTGGACCATGAGCCTGCCGTGTCTCCATTGCTCCCTCGAAAAGAGCGAGGTCCCCCGGAGGG
CGGCCTGAATGAAGATGAGCGCCTTCTCCCCAAAGACAAAAAGACCAACTTGTTCAGCGCCTTGATCAAG
AAGAAGAAGAAGACAGCCCCAACCCCTCCCAAACGCAGCAGCTCCTTCCGGGAGATGGACGGCCAGCCGG
AGCGCAGAGGGGCCGGCGAGGAAGAGGGCCGAGACATCAGCAACGGGGCACTGGCTTTCACCCCCTTGGA
CACAGCTGACCCAGCCAAGTCCCCAAAGCCCAGCAATGGGGCTGGGGTCCCCAATGGAGCCCTCCGGGAG
TCCGGGGGCTCAGGCTTCCGGTCTCCCCACCTGTGGAAGAAGTCCAGCACGCTGACCAGCAGCCGCCTAG
CCACCGGCGAGGAGGAGGGCGGTGGCAGCTCCAGCAAGCGCTTCCTGCGCTCTTGCTCCGCCTCCTGCGT
TCCCCATGGGGCCAAGGACACGGAGTGGAGGTCAGTCACGCTGCCTCGGGACTTGCAGTCCACGGGAAGA
CAGTTTGACTCGTCCACATTTGGAGGGCACAAAAGTGAGAAGCCGGCTCTGCCTCGGAAGAGGGCAGGGG
AGAACAGGTCTGACCAGGTGACCCGAGGCACAGTAACGCCTCCCCCCAGGCTGGTGAAAAAGAATGAGGA
AGCTGCTGATGAGGTCTTCAAAGACATCATGGAGTCCAGCCCGGGCTCCAGCCCGCCCAACCTGACTCCA
AAACCCCTCCGGCGGCAGGTCACCGTGGCCCCTGCCTCGGGCCTCCCCCACAAGGAAGAAGCTGGAAAGG
GCAGTGCCTTAGGGACCCCTGCTGCAGCTGAGCCAGTGACCCCCACCAGCAAAGCAGGCTCAGGTGCACC
AGGGGGCACCAGCAAGGGCCCCGCCGAGGAGTCCAGAGTGAGGAGGCACAAGCACTCCTCTGAGTCGCCA
GGGAGGGACAAGGGGAAATTGTCCAGGCTCAAACCTGCCCCGCCGCCCCCACCAGCAGCCTCTGCAGGGA
AGGCTGGAGGAAAGCCCTCGCAGAGCCCGAGCCAGGAGGCGGCCGGGGAGGCAGTCCTGGGCGCAAAGAC
AAAAGCCACGAGTCTGGTTGATGCTGTGAACAGTGACGCTGCCAAGCCCAGCCAGCCGGGAGAGGGCCTC
AAAAAGCCCGTGCTCCCGGCCACTCCAAAGCCACAGTCCGCCAAGCCGTCGGGGACCCCCATCAGCCCAG
CCCCCGTTCCCTCCACGTTGCCATCAGCATCCTCGGCCCTGGCAGGGGACCAGCCGTCTTCCACCGCCTT
CATCCCTCTCATATCAACCCGAGTGTCTCTTCGGAAAACCCGCCAGCCTCCAGAGCGGATCGCCAGCGGC
GCCATCACCAAGGGCGTGGTCCTGGACAGCACCGAGGCGCTGTGCCTCGCCATCTCTAGGAACTCCGAGC
AGATGGCCAGCCACAGCGCAGTGCTGGAGGCCGGCAAAAACCTCTACACGTTCTGCGTGAGCTATGTGGA
TTCAATCCAGCAAATGAGGAACAAGTTTGCCTTCCGAGAGGCCATCAACAAACTGGAGAATAATCTCCGG
GAGCTTCAGATCTGCCCGGCGACAGCAGGCAGTGGTCCAGCGGCCACTCAGGACTTCAGCAAGCTCCTCA
GTTCGGTGAAGGAAATCAGTGACATAGTGCAGAGGTACCCGTACGACGTTCCGGACTACGCTTCTTAGCA
GCAGTCAGGGGTCAGGTGTCAGGCCCGTCGGAGCTGCCTGCAGCACATGCGGGCTCGCCCATACCCGTGA
CAGTGGCTGACAAGGGACTAGTGAGTCAGCACCTTGGCCCAGGAGCTCTGCGCCAGGCAGAGCTGAGGGC
CCTGTGGAGTCCAGCTCTACTACCTACGTTTGCACCGCCTGCCCTCCCGCACCTTCCTCCTCCCCGCTCC
GTCTCTGTCCTCGAATTTTATCTGTGGAGTTCCTGCTCCGTGGACTGCAGTCGGCATGCCAGGACCCGCC
AGCCCCGCTCCCACCTAGTGCCCCAGACTGAGCTCTCCAGGCCAGGTGGGAACGGCTGATGTGGACTGTC
TTTTTCATTTTTTTCTCTCTGGAGCCCCTCCTCCCCCGGCTGGGCCTCCTTCTTCCACTTCTCCAAGAAT
GGAAGCCTGAACTGAGGAATTCGGATCCAGATCTTATTAAAGCAGAACTTGTTTATTGCAGCTTATAATG
GTTACAAATAAAGCAATAGCATCACAAATTTCACAAATAAAGCATTTTTTTCACTGCATTCTAGTTGTGG
TTTGTCCAAACTCATCAATGTATCTTATCATGTCTGGTCGACTCTAGACTCTTCCGCTTCCTCGCTCACT
GACTCGCTGCGCTCGGTCGTTCGGCTGCGGCGAGCGGTATCAGCTCACTCAAAGGCGGTAATACGGTTAT
CCACAGAATCAGGGGATAACGCAGGAAAGAACATGTGAGCAAAAGGCCAGCAAAAGGCCAGGAACCGTAA
AAAGGCCGCGTTGCTGGCGTTTTTCCATAGGCTCCGCCCCCCTGACGAGCATCACAAAAATCGACGCTCA
AGTCAGAGGTGGCGAAACCCGACAGGACTATAAAGATACCAGGCGTTTCCCCCTGGAAGCTCCCTCGTGC
GCTCTCCTGTTCCGACCCTGCCGCTTACCGGATACCTGTCCGCCTTTCTCCCTTCGGGAAGCGTGGCGCT
TTCTCATAGCTCACGCTGTAGGTATCTCAGTTCGGTGTAGGTCGTTCGCTCCAAGCTGGGCTGTGTGCAC
GAACCCCCCGTTCAGCCCGACCGCTGCGCCTTATCCGGTAACTATCGTCTTGAGTCCAACCCGGTAAGAC
ACGACTTATCGCCACTGGCAGCAGCCACTGGTAACAGGATTAGCAGAGCGAGGTATGTAGGCGGTGCTAC
AGAGTTCTTGAAGTGGTGGCCTAACTACGGCTACACTAGAAGAACAGTATTTGGTATCTGCGCTCTGCTG
AAGCCAGTTACCTTCGGAAAAAGAGTTGGTAGCTCTTGATCCGGCAAACAAACCACCGCTGGTAGCGGTG
GTTTTTTTGTTTGCAAGCAGCAGATTACGCGCAGAAAAAAAGGATCTCAAGAAGATCCTTTGATCTTTTC
TACGGGGTCTGACGCTCAGTGGAACGAAAACTCACGTTAAGGGATTTTGGTCATGAGATTATCAAAAAGG
ATCTTCACCTAGATCCTTTTAAATTAAAAATGAAGTTTTAAATCAATCTAAAGTATATATGAGTAAACTT
GGTCTGACAGTTACCAATGCTTAATCAGTGAGGCACCTATCTCAGCGATCTGTCTATTTCGTTCATCCAT
AGTTGCCTGACTCCCCGTCGTGTAGATAACTACGATACGGGAGGGCTTACCATCTGGCCCCAGTGCTGCA
ATGATACCGCGAGACCCACGCTCACCGGCTCCAGATTTATCAGCAATAAACCAGCCAGCCGGAAGGGCCG
AGCGCAGAAGTGGTCCTGCAACTTTATCCGCCTCCATCCAGTCTATTAATTGTTGCCGGGAAGCTAGAGT
AAGTAGTTCGCCAGTTAATAGTTTGCGCAACGTTGTTGCCATTGCTACAGGCATCGTGGTGTCACGCTCG
TCGTTTGGTATGGCTTCATTCAGCTCCGGTTCCCAACGATCAAGGCGAGTTACATGATCCCCCATGTTGT
GCAAAAAAGCGGTTAGCTCCTTCGGTCCTCCGATCGTTGTCAGAAGTAAGTTGGCCGCAGTGTTATCACT
CATGGTTATGGCAGCACTGCATAATTCTCTTACTGTCATGCCATCCGTAAGATGCTTTTCTGTGACTGGT
GAGTACTCAACCAAGTCATTCTGAGAATAGTGTATGCGGCGACCGAGTTGCTCTTGCCCGGCGTCAATAC
GGGATAATACCGCGCCACATAGCAGAACTTTAAAAGTGCTCATCATTGGAAAACGTTCTTCGGGGCGAAA
ACTCTCAAGGATCTTACCGCTGTTGAGATCCAGTTCGATGTAACCCACTCGTGCACCCAACTGATCTTCA
GCATCTTTTACTTTCACCAGCGTTTCTGGGTGAGCAAAAACAGGAAGGCAAAATGCCGCAAAAAAGGGAA
TAAGGGCGACACGGAAATGTTGAATACTCATACTCTTCCTTTTTCAATATTATTGAAGCATTTATCAGGG
TTATTGTCTCATGAGCGGATACATATTTGAATGTATTTAGAAAAATAAACAAATAGGGGTTCCGCGCACA
TTTCCCCGAAAAGTGCCACCTGACGTCTAAGAAACCATTATTATCATGACATTAACCTATAAAAATAGGC
GTATCACGAGGCCCTTTCGTCTCGCGCGTTTCGGTGATGACGGTGAAAACCTCTGACACATGCAGCTCCC
GGAGACGGTCACAGCTTGTCTGTAAGCGGATGCCGGGAGCAGACAAGCCCGTCAGGGCGCGTCAGCGGGT
GTTGGCGGGTGTCGGGGCTGGCTTAACTATGCGGCATCAGAGCAGATTGTACTGAGAGTGCACCATATGC
GGTGTGAAATACCGCACAGATGCGTAAGGAGAAAATACCGCATCAGGAAATTGTAAGCGTTAATATTTTG
TTAAAATTCGCGTTAAATTTTTGTTAAATCAGCTCATTTTTTAACCAATAGGCCGAAATCGGCAAAATCC
CTTATAAATCAAAAGAATAGACCGAGATAGGGT
[37 nt withheld, positions 8784-8820]
AAAGAACGTGGACTCCAACGTCAAAGG
[49 nt withheld, positions 8848-8896]
T
[91 nt withheld, positions 8898-8988]
G
[124 nt withheld, positions 8990-9113]
CCATTCGCCATTCAGGCTGCGCAACTGTTGGGAAGGGCGATCGGTGCGGGCCTCTTCGCTATTACGCCAG
CTGGCGAAAGGGGGATGTGCTGCAAGGCGATTAAGTTGGGTAACGCCAGGGTTTTCCCAGTCACGACGTT
GTAAAACGACGGCCAGTGAATTGTCGACTTCTGAGGCGGAAAGAACCAGCTGTGGAATGTGTGTCAGTTA
GGGTGTGGAAAGTCCCCAGGCTCCCCAGCAGGCAGAAGTATGCAAAGCATGCATCTCAATTAGTCAGCAA
GGAAAGTCCCCAGGCTCCCCA
Features (pLannotate 1.2.2; 15 found; start..end, strand, type, name):
    250..822     +  intron         β-globin intron: intron from rabbit β-globin gene
    877..895     +  promoter       T7 promoter: promoter for bacteriophage T7 RNA polymerase
   1840..2115    +  CDS            FRB*: T2098L mutant of FKBP-rapamycin binding domain of human FRAP binds synthetic ligands such as AP21967
   2302..2319    +  CDS            TEV site (fragment): tobacco etch virus (TEV) protease recognition and cleavage site
   2323..2340    +  CDS            TEV site (fragment): tobacco etch virus (TEV) protease recognition and cleavage site
   2449..5775    +  CDS            ABL1: ABL1_HUMAN - Also known as ABL, JTK7. Experimental evidence at protein level: Swiss-Prot protein existence level 1. Non-receptor tyrosine-protein kinase that plays a role in many key processes linked to cell growth and survival such as cytoskeleton remodeling in response to extracellular stimuli, cell motility and adhesion, receptor endocytosis, autophagy, DNA damage response and apoptosis. Coordinates actin remodeling through tyrosine phosphorylation of proteins controlling cytoskeleton dynamics like WASF3 (involved in branch formation); ANXA1 (involved in membrane anchoring); DBN1, DBNL, CTT
   6276..6397    +  polyA_signal   SV40 poly(A) signal: SV40 polyadenylation signal
   6602..7190    -  rep_origin     ori: high-copy-number ColE1/pMB1/pBR322/pUC origin of replication
   7361..8221    -  CDS            AmpR: β-lactamase; bla; confers resistance to ampicillin, carbenicillin, and related antibiotics
   8222..8326    -  promoter       AmpR promoter: bla
   8421..8456    +  CDS            rop (fragment): Rop protein, which maintains plasmids at low copy number; rop
   8558..8657    +  misc_feature   bom (fragment): basis of mobility region from pBR322
   8685..9113    -  rep_origin     f1 ori (sequence partly withheld): f1 bacteriophage origin of replication; arrow indicates direction of (+) strand synthesis
   9117..9274    -  CDS            lacZα (fragment): LacZα fragment of β-galactosidase; lacZ fragment
   9284..219     +  promoter       SV40 promoter (across the origin): SV40 enhancer and early promoter
