[The description below was written by a language model from this plasmid's Addgene catalogue record and pLannotate feature annotations shown in this document.]
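Description:
pSG5-CAGEc-ABL1 (Npu) is a mammalian expression plasmid built on the pSG5 backbone and assembled by Gibson cloning. It encodes the C-terminal half of a conditional split-intein system used to assemble the BCR-ABL oncoprotein inside cells. Transcription is driven by the SV40 enhancer/early promoter, followed by a rabbit β-globin intron that aids mRNA processing, and it ends at an SV40 polyadenylation signal. A T7 promoter lies just upstream of the coding region and also serves as a sequencing primer site. In bacteria the plasmid is maintained at high copy through a ColE1/pUC-type origin with ampicillin selection. An f1 origin and remnants of rop, bom and lacZα are carried over from the backbone.

According to the depositor, the roughly 4.3 kb insert encodes an engineered, caged version of the Npu DnaE C-intein (NpuC). It is followed by a short CFN extein "add-on" sequence and human ABL1 residues 46–1149, with a C-terminal HA tag for detection. Upstream of the caged intein sit ABL1 residues 1–79 and an FRB domain. The annotation identifies the FRB domain as the T2098L variant, which binds rapamycin analogues, and it also detects two partial TEV protease site motifs between FRB and the main ABL1 segment. The caged intein itself is not annotated in the feature table.

The stated purpose is proximity-triggered protein trans-splicing. Ligand-induced dimerisation of FRB with a partner protein would bring the caged intein halves together, relieve caging and ligate the exteins to give BCR-ABL. That partner is presumably an FKBP-bearing N-intein–BCR construct, which this record does not describe. The approach allows time-resolved production of the active fusion kinase for studying the signalling that follows.
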