Addgene plasmid #241420: pSG5-CAGEc-ABL1 (Npu)
Purpose: Proximity-triggered Protein Trans-Splicing to generate the splice product BCR-ABL, Figure 3, Extended Figure 6-7 in Nature Chemical Biology 20.10 (2024): 1353-1360.
Depositing lab: Thomas Muir. Depositing organization: Princeton University. Publication: Distinct phases of cellular signaling revealed by time-resolved protein synthesis. Lee G, Muir TW. Nat Chem Biol. 2024 Oct;20(10):1353-1360. doi: 10.1038/s41589-024-01677-3. Epub 2024 Jul 8. PubMed 38977789.
Backbone
  Vector backbone: pSG5
  Backbone size w/o insert (bp): 5124
  Vector type: Mammalian Expression
Growth in bacteria
  Bacterial resistance: Ampicillin, 100 μg/mL
  Growth temperature: 37°C
  Growth strain: DH5alpha
  Copy number: High Copy
Gene/Insert
  Gene/Insert name: CAGEc-ABL1 (Npu)
  Species: H. sapiens (human), Synthetic
  Insert size (bp): 4290
  Entrez Gene: ABL1 (a.k.a. ABL, BCR-ABL, CHDSKM, JTK7, bcr/abl, c-ABL, c-ABL1, p150, v-abl)
  Promoter: SV40
  Tag / fusion protein: HA (C terminal on insert)
  Cloning method: Gibson Cloning
  Sequencing primers: 5′ T7; 3′ SV40pA-R
Terms and licenses: Academic/Nonprofit Terms; Industry Terms: Not Available to Industry
Depositor comments: Engineered NpuC intein (Caged NpuC) fused to the 5'-end of add-on sequence (CFN)-ABL1 (46-1149 aa). ABL1 (1-79 aa) and FRB domain used to the 5'-end of Caged NpuC.
How to cite: pSG5-CAGEc-ABL1 (Npu) was a gift from Thomas Muir (Addgene plasmid # 241420 ; http://n2t.net/addgene:241420 ; RRID:Addgene_241420)
